Addgene plasmid #154735: pEPYC1CB0488
Purpose: MoClo Level 1 luciferase reporter
Depositing lab: Nicola Patron. Depositing organization: Earlham Institute. Publication: Rational design of minimal synthetic promoters for plants. Cai YM, Kallam K, Tidd H, Gendarini G, Salzman A, Patron NJ. Nucleic Acids Res. 2020 Aug 28. pii: 5897334. doi: 10.1093/nar/gkaa682. PubMed 32856047.
Backbone
  Vector backbone: pICH47732
  Vector type: Synthetic Biology
Growth in bacteria
  Bacterial resistance: Ampicillin, 100 μg/mL
  Growth temperature: 37°C
  Growth strain: NEB Stable
  Copy number: High Copy
Gene/Insert
  Gene/Insert name: MinSyn_120 Firefly luciferase expression cassette [MinSyn_120::TMV::LucF::Flag::ocsT]
  Species: Synthetic
  Cloning method: Restriction Enzyme; 5′ cloning site BsaI (destroyed during cloning); 3′ cloning site BsaI (destroyed during cloning)
Terms and licenses: Academic/Nonprofit Terms; Industry Terms: Not Available to Industry
Depositor comments: Please visit https://www.biorxiv.org/content/10.1101/2020.05.14.095406v1 for bioRxiv preprint.
How to cite: pEPYC1CB0488 was a gift from Nicola Patron (Addgene plasmid # 154735 ; http://n2t.net/addgene:154735 ; RRID:Addgene_154735)
