[The description below was written by a language model from this plasmid's Addgene catalogue record and pLannotate feature annotations shown in this document.]
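Description:
pEPYC1CB0488 is a MoClo (Golden Gate modular cloning) Level 1 plasmid built in the pICH47732 acceptor backbone and carrying a single plant transcriptional unit that reports on the activity of a synthetic promoter. The backbone is a binary-type vector. A high-copy ColE1/pUC origin and an ampicillin resistance gene (β-lactamase with its own promoter) provide propagation and selection in E. coli. The broad-host-range incP oriV together with the trfA replication initiator gene would allow maintenance in Agrobacterium. Nopaline-type left and right T-DNA border repeats flank the cargo, so the cassette lies within a transferable T-DNA. The 7,028 nt full sequence record also shows a short TetR fragment, which looks like a backbone remnant.

The insert, assembled by BsaI Golden Gate cloning with both sites destroyed in the process, is described as MinSyn_120::TMV::LucF::Flag::ocsT. MinSyn_120 is a minimal synthetic plant promoter. The annotation detects only a very short match to the CaMV 35S promoter in this region, so the rest of the promoter appears to be designed sequence that does not match any standard annotated part. Downstream, the tobacco mosaic virus Ω 5′ leader acts as a translational enhancer for the firefly luciferase (luc+) coding sequence. The catalogue entry lists a Flag tag after the luciferase, though the feature table does not annotate one separately. Transcription ends at the octopine synthase terminator.

The construct serves as a luciferase reporter for quantifying the strength of the MinSyn_120 promoter in plant cells. As a Level 1 module, it can also be combined with other transcriptional units in higher-level MoClo assemblies. No plant selectable marker is annotated within the T-DNA.
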