Features (pLannotate 1.2.2; 13 found; start..end, strand, type, name):
      1..632     -  rep_origin     oriV: incP origin of replication
    724..748     +  misc_feature   LB T-DNA repeat: left border repeat from nopaline C58 T-DNA
    903..923     +  promoter       CaMV 35S promoter (fragment): strong constitutive promoter from cauliflower mosaic virus
    994..1049    +  misc_feature   TMV Ω: translational enhancer from the tobacco mosaic virus 5'-leader sequence (Gallie et al., 1988)
   1051..2700    +  CDS            luciferase: firefly luciferase; luc+; enhanced luc+ version of the luciferase gene
   2798..3505    +  terminator     OCS terminator: octopine synthase terminator
   3554..3578    +  misc_feature   RB T-DNA repeat: right border repeat from nopaline C58 T-DNA
   3690..3710    -  CDS            TetR (fragment): tetracycline resistance regulatory protein; tetR
   3737..4882    -  CDS            trfA: TRFA_ECOLX - Experimental evidence at protein level: Swiss-Prot protein existence level 1. Also involved in plasmid copy number control, promoting intermolecular coupling of protein bound iterons at oriV, which inhibits replication initiation. From Escherichia coli.
   5218..5806    -  rep_origin     ori: high-copy-number ColE1/pMB1/pBR322/pUC origin of replication
   5977..6837    -  CDS            AmpR: β-lactamase; bla; confers resistance to ampicillin, carbenicillin, and related antibiotics
   6838..6942    -  promoter       AmpR promoter: bla
   6959..7028    -  rep_origin     oriV (fragment): incP origin of replication
>Addgene plasmid #154735 | pEPYC1CB0488 | addgene full sequence | sequence record 318552 | Addgene NGS Result
AGCGGGCCGGGAGGGTTCGAGAAGGGGGGGCACCCCCCTTCGGCGTGCGCGGTCACGCGCACAGGGCGCA
GCCCTGGTTAAAAACAAGGTTTATAAATATTGGTTTAAAAGCAGGTTAAAAGACAGGTTAGCGGTGGCCG
AAAAACGGGCGGAAACCCTTGCAAATGCTGGATTTTCTGCCTGTGGACAGCCCCTCAAATGTCAATAGGT
GCGCCCCTCATCTGTCAGCACTCTGCCCCTCAAGTGTCAAGGATCGCGCCCCTCATCTGTCAGTAGTCGC
GCCCCTCAAGTGTCAATACCGCAGGGCACTTATCCCCAGGCTTGTCCACATCATCTGTGGGAAACTCGCG
TAAAATCAGGCGTTTTCGCCGATTTGCGAGGCTGGCCAGCTCCACGTCGCCGGCCGAAATCGAGCCTGCC
CCTCATCTGTCAACGCCGCGCCGGGTGAGTCGGCCCCTCAAGTGTCAACGTCCGCCCCTCATCTGTCAGT
GAGGGCCAAGTTTTCCGCGAGGTATCCACAACGCCGGCGGCCGCGGTGTCTCGCACACGGCTTCGACGGC
GTTTCTGGCGCGTTTGCAGGGCCATAGACGGCCGCCAGCCCAGCGGCGAGGGCAACCAGCCCGGTGAGCG
TCGCAAAGGAGATCCTGATCTGACTGATGGGCTGCCTGTATCGAGTGGTGATTTTGTGCCGAGCTGCCGG
TCGGGGAGCTGTTGGCTGGCTGGTGGCAGGATATATTGTGGTGTAAACAAATTGACGCTTAGACAACTTA
ATAACACATTGCGGACGTTTTTAATGTACTGGGGTGGATGCAGTGGGCCCCACTCTGTGAAGACAATGCC
GAATTCGGATCCGGAGGGAGGCGTGTCGTTTTAGTGAGGATGACGTAAGCCATGACGTCTAAAATTTCGG
GAAACCTCCTCGGCAACTATATAAGGTTTTGCTATTCATTGAAAGCAGTAGTGACTGATTTGTATATATA
CTGTATTTTTACAACAATTACCAACAACAACAAACAACAAACAACATTACAATTACTATTTACAATTACA
ATGGAGGACGCCAAAAACATAAAGAAAGGCCCGGCGCCATTCTATCCGCTGGAAGATGGAACCGCTGGAG
AGCAACTGCATAAGGCTATGAAGAGATACGCCCTGGTTCCTGGAACAATTGCTTTTACAGATGCACATAT
CGAGGTGGACATCACTTACGCTGAGTACTTCGAAATGTCCGTTCGGTTGGCAGAAGCTATGAAACGATAT
GGGCTGAATACAAATCACAGAATCGTCGTATGCAGTGAAAACTCTCTTCAATTCTTTATGCCGGTGTTGG
GCGCGTTATTTATCGGAGTTGCAGTTGCGCCCGCGAACGACATTTATAATGAACGTGAATTGCTCAACAG
TATGGGCATTTCGCAGCCTACCGTGGTGTTCGTTTCCAAAAAGGGGTTGCAAAAAATTTTGAACGTGCAA
AAAAAGCTCCCAATCATCCAAAAAATTATTATCATGGATTCTAAAACGGATTACCAGGGATTTCAGTCGA
TGTACACGTTCGTCACATCTCATCTACCTCCCGGTTTTAATGAATACGATTTTGTGCCAGAGTCCTTCGA
TAGGGACAAGACAATTGCACTGATCATGAACTCCTCTGGATCTACTGGTCTGCCTAAAGGTGTCGCTCTG
CCTCATAGAACTGCCTGCGTGAGATTCTCGCATGCCAGAGATCCTATTTTTGGCAATCAAATCATTCCGG
ATACTGCGATTTTAAGTGTTGTTCCATTCCATCACGGTTTTGGAATGTTTACTACACTCGGATATTTGAT
ATGTGGATTTCGAGTCGTCTTAATGTATAGATTTGAAGAAGAACTGTTTCTGAGGAGCCTTCAGGATTAC
AAGATTCAAAGTGCGCTGCTGGTGCCAACCCTATTCTCCTTCTTCGCCAAAAGCACTCTGATTGACAAAT
ACGATTTATCTAATTTACACGAAATTGCTTCTGGTGGCGCTCCCCTCTCTAAGGAAGTCGGGGAAGCGGT
TGCCAAGAGGTTCCATCTGCCAGGTATCAGGCAAGGATATGGGCTCACTGAGACTACATCAGCTATTCTG
ATTACACCCGAGGGGGATGATAAACCGGGCGCGGTCGGTAAAGTTGTTCCATTTTTTGAAGCGAAGGTTG
TGGATCTGGATACCGGGAAAACGCTGGGCGTTAATCAAAGAGGCGAACTGTGTGTGAGAGGTCCTATGAT
TATGTCCGGTTATGTAAACAATCCGGAAGCGACCAACGCCTTGATTGACAAGGATGGATGGCTACATTCT
GGAGACATAGCTTACTGGGACGAGGACGAACACTTCTTCATCGTTGACCGCCTGAAGTCTCTGATTAAGT
ACAAAGGCTATCAGGTGGCTCCCGCTGAATTGGAATCCATCTTGCTCCAACACCCCAACATCTTCGACGC
AGGTGTCGCAGGTCTGCCCGACGATGACGCCGGTGAACTTCCCGCCGCCGTTGTTGTTTTGGAGCACGGA
AAGACGATGACGGAAAAAGAGATCGTGGATTACGTCGCCAGTCAAGTAACAACCGCGAAAAAGTTGCGCG
GAGGAGTTGTGTTTGTGGACGAAGTACCGAAAGGTCTTACCGGAAAACTCGACGCAAGAAAAATCAGAGA
GATCCTCATAAAGGCCAAGAAGGGCGGAAAGATCGCCGTGGGTTCGGATTATAAGGACCATGACGGAGAC
TATAAGGACCATGACCTCGACGCTGCAGCAGCGGATTATAAGGACGATGACGATAAGTGAGCTTGTCCTG
CTTTAATGAGATATGCGAGAAGCCTATGATCGCATGATATTTGCTTTCAATTCTGTTGTGCACGTTGTAA
AAAACCTGAGCATGTGTAGCTCAGATCCTTACCGCCGGTTTCGGTTCATTCTAATGAATATATCACCCGT
TACTATCGTATTTTTATGAATAATATTCTCCGTTCAATTTACTGATTGTACCCTACTACTTATATGTACA
ATATTAAAATGAAAACAATATATTGTGCTGAATAGGTTTATAGCGACATCTATGATAGAGCGCCACAATA
ACAAACAATTGCGTTTTATTATTACAAATCCAATTTTAAAAAAAGCGGCAGAACCGGTCAAACCTAAAAG
ACTGATTACATAAATCTTATTCAAATTTCAAAAGTGCCCCAGGGGCTAGTATCTACGACACACCGAGCGG
CGAACTAATAACGCTCACTGAAGGGAACTCCGGTTCCCCGCCGGCGCGCATGGGTGAGATTCCTTGAAGT
TGAGTATTGGCCGTCCGCTCTACCGAAAGTTACGGGCACCATTCAACCCGGTCCAGCACGGCGGCCGGGT
AACCGACTTGCTGCCCCGAGAATTATGCAGCATTTTTTTGGTGTATGTGGGCCCCAAATGAAGTGCAGGT
CAAACCTTGACAGTGACGACAAATCGTTGGGCGGGTCCAGGGCGAATTTTGCGACAACATGTCGAGGCTC
AGCAGGACCGCTGCAATTGTCTTCTGCACGAAGTGGTTTAAACTATCAGTGTTTGACAGGATATATTGGC
GGGTAAACCTAAGAGAAAAGAGCGTTTATTAGAATAATCGGATATTTAAAAGGGCGTGAAAAGGTTTATC
CGTTCGTCCATTTGTATGTGCATGCCAACCACAGGGTTCCCCAGATCAGGCGCTGGCTGCTGAACCCCCA
GCCGGAACTGACCCCACAAGGCCCTAGCGTTTGCAATGCACCAGGTCATCATTGACCCAGGCGTGTTCCA
CCAGGCCGCTGCCTCGCAACTCTTCGCAGGCTTCGCCGACCTGCTCGCGCCACTTCTTCACGCGGGTGGA
ATCCGATCCGCACATGAGGCGGAAGGTTTCCAGCTTGAGCGGGTACGGCTCCCGGTGCGAGCTGAAATAG
TCGAACATCCGTCGGGCCGTCGGCGACAGCTTGCGGTACTTCTCCCATATGAATTTCGTGTAGTGGTCGC
CAGCAAACAGCACGACGATTTCCTCGTCGATCAGGACCTGGCAACGGGACGTTTTCTTGCCACGGTCCAG
GACGCGGAAGCGGTGCAGCAGCGACACCGATTCCAGGTGCCCAACGCGGTCGGACGTGAAGCCCATCGCC
GTCGCCTGTAGGCGCGACAGGCATTCCTCGGCCTTCGTGTAATACCGGCCATTGATCGACCAGCCCAGGT
CCTGGCAAAGCTCGTAGAACGTGAAGGTGATCGGCTCGCCGATAGGGGTGCGCTTCGCGTACTCCAACAC
CTGCTGCCACACCAGTTCGTCATCGTCGGCCCGCAGCTCGACGCCGGTGTAGGTGATCTTCACGTCCTTG
TTGACGTGGAAAATGACCTTGTTTTGCAGCGCCTCGCGCGGGATTTTCTTGTTGCGCGTGGTGAACAGGG
CAGAGCGGGCCGTGTCGTTTGGCATCGCTCGCATCGTGTCCGGCCACGGCGCAATATCGAACAAGGAAAG
CTGCATTTCCTTGATCTGCTGCTTCGTGTGTTTCAGCAACGCGGCCTGCTTGGCCTCGCTGACCTGTTTT
GCCAGGTCCTCGCCGGCGGTTTTTCGCTTCTTGGTCGTCATAGTTCCTCGCGTGTCGATGGTCATCGACT
TCGCCAAACCTGCCGCCTCCTGTTCAAGACGACGCGAACGCTCCACGGCGGCCGATGGCGCGGGCAGGGC
AGGGGGAGCCAGTTGCACGCTGTCGCGCTCGATCTTGGCCGTAGCTTGCTGGACCATCGAGCCGACGGAC
TGGAAGGTTTCGCGGGGCGCACGCATGACGGTGCGGCTTGCGATGGTTTCGGCATCCTCGGCGGAAAACC
CCGCGTCGATCAGTTCTTGCCTGTATGCCTTCCGGTCAAACGTCCGATTCATTCACCCTCCTTGCGGGAT
TGCCCCGACTCACGCCGGGGCAATGTGCCCTTATTCCTGATTTGACCCGCCTGGTGCCTTGGTGTCCAGA
TAATCCACCTTATCGGCAATGAAGTCGGTCCCGTAGACCGTCTGGCCGTCCTTCTCGTACTTGGTATTCC
GAATCTTGCCCTGCACGAATACCAGCGACCCCTTGCCCAAATACTTGCCGTGGGCCTCGGCCTGAGAGCC
AAAACACTTGATGCGGAAGAAGTCGGTGCGCTCCTGCTTGTCGCCGGCATCGTTGCGCCACATCTAGGAT
CTGCCAGGAACCGTAAAAAGGCCGCGTTGCTGGCGTTTTTCCATAGGCTCCGCCCCCCTGACGAGCATCA
CAAAAATCGACGCTCAAGTCAGAGGTGGCGAAACCCGACAGGACTATAAAGATACCAGGCGTTTCCCCCT
GGAAGCTCCCTCGTGCGCTCTCCTGTTCCGACCCTGCCGCTTACCGGATACCTGTCCGCCTTTCTCCCTT
CGGGAAGCGTGGCGCTTTCTCATAGCTCACGCTGTAGGTATCTCAGTTCGGTGTAGGTCGTTCGCTCCAA
GCTGGGCTGTGTGCACGAACCCCCCGTTCAGCCCGACCGCTGCGCCTTATCCGGTAACTATCGTCTTGAG
TCCAACCCGGTAAGACACGACTTATCGCCACTGGCAGCAGCCACTGGTAACAGGATTAGCAGAGCGAGGT
ATGTAGGCGGTGCTACAGAGTTCTTGAAGTGGTGGCCTAACTACGGCTACACTAGAAGAACAGTATTTGG
TATCTGCGCTCTGCTGAAGCCAGTTACCTTCGGAAAAAGAGTTGGTAGCTCTTGATCCGGCAAACAAACC
ACCGCTGGTAGCGGTGGTTTTTTTGTTTGCAAGCAGCAGATTACGCGCAGAAAAAAAGGATCTCAAGAAG
ATCCTTTGATCTTTTCTACGGGGTCTGACGCTCAGTGGAACGAAAACTCACGTTAAGGGATTTTGGTCAT
GAGATTATCAAAAAGGATCTTCACCTAGATCCTTTTAAATTAAAAATGAAGTTTTAAATCAATCTAAAGT
ATATATGAGTAAACTTGGTCTGACAGTTACCAATGCTTAATCAGTGAGGCACCTATCTCAGCGATCTGTC
TATTTCGTTCATCCATAGTTGCCTGACTCCCCGTCGTGTAGATAACTACGATACGGGAGGGCTTACCATC
TGGCCCCAGTGCTGCAATGATACCGCGAGAACCACGCTCACCGGCTCCAGATTTATCAGCAATAAACCAG
CCAGCCGGAAGGGCCGAGCGCAGAAGTGGTCCTGCAACTTTATCCGCCTCCATCCAGTCTATTAATTGTT
GCCGGGAAGCTAGAGTAAGTAGTTCGCCAGTTAATAGTTTGCGCAACGTTGTTGCCATTGCTACAGGCAT
CGTGGTGTCACGCTCGTCGTTTGGTATGGCTTCATTCAGCTCCGGTTCCCAACGATCAAGGCGAGTTACA
TGATCCCCCATGTTGTGCAAAAAAGCGGTTAGCTCCTTCGGTCCTCCGATCGTTGTCAGAAGTAAGTTGG
CCGCAGTGTTATCACTCATGGTTATGGCAGCACTGCATAATTCTCTTACTGTCATGCCATCCGTAAGATG
CTTTTCTGTGACTGGTGAGTACTCAACCAAGTCATTCTGAGAATAGTGTATGCGGCGACCGAGTTGCTCT
TGCCCGGCGTCAATACGGGATAATACCGCGCCACATAGCAGAACTTTAAAAGTGCTCATCATTGGAAAAC
GTTCTTCGGGGCGAAAACTCTCAAGGATCTTACCGCTGTTGAGATCCAGTTCGATGTAACCCACTCGTGC
ACCCAACTGATCTTCAGCATCTTTTACTTTCACCAGCGTTTCTGGGTGAGCAAAAACAGGAAGGCAAAAT
GCCGCAAAAAAGGGAATAAGGGCGACACGGAAATGTTGAATACTCATACTCTTCCTTTTTCAATATTATT
GAAGCATTTATCAAGGTTATTGTCTCATGAGCGGATACATATTTGAATGTATTTAGAAAAATAAACAAAT
AGGGGTTCCGCGCACGAATTGGCCAGCGCTGCCATTTTTGGGGTGAGGCCGTTCGCGGCCGAGGGGCGCA
GCCCCTGGGGGGATGGGAGGCCCGCGTT
